>Addgene plasmid #154977 | pcDNA-GFP-EBA175-Flag(P1424I/Y1425I/Y1426I) | addgene full sequence | sequence record 309851 | Addgene NGS Result
GACGGATCGGGAGATCTCCCGATCCCCTATGGTGCACTCTCAGTACAATCTGCTCTGATGCCGCATAGTT
AAGCCAGTATCTGCTCCCTGCTTGTGTGTTGGAGGTCGCTGAGTAGTGCGCGAGCAAAATTTAAGCTACA
ACAAGGCAAGGCTTGACCGACAATTGCATGAAGAATCTGCTTAGGGTTAGGCGTTTTGCGCTGCTTCGCG
ATGTACGGGCCAGATATACGCGTTGACATTGATTATTGACTAGTTATTAATAGTAATCAATTACGGGGTC
ATTAGTTCATAGCCCATATATGGAGTTCCGCGTTACATAACTTACGGTAAATGGCCCGCCTGGCTGACCG
CCCAACGACCCCCGCCCATTGACGTCAATAATGACGTATGTTCCCATAGTAACGCCAATAGGGACTTTCC
ATTGACGTCAATGGGTGGAGTATTTACGGTAAACTGCCCACTTGGCAGTACATCAAGTGTATCATATGCC
AAGTACGCCCCCTATTGACGTCAATGACGGTAAATGGCCCGCCTGGCATTATGCCCAGTACATGACCTTA
TGGGACTTTCCTACTTGGCAGTACATCTACGTATTAGTCATCGCTATTACCATGGTGATGCGGTTTTGGC
AGTACATCAATGGGCGTGGATAGCGGTTTGACTCACGGGGATTTCCAAGTCTCCACCCCATTGACGTCAA
TGGGAGTTTGTTTTGGCACCAAAATCAACGGGACTTTCCAAAATGTCGTAACAACTCCGCCCCATTGACG
CAAATGGGCGGTAGGCGTGTACGGTGGGAGGTCTATATAAGCAGAGCTCTCTGGCTAACTAGAGAACCCA
CTGCTTACTGGCTTATCGAAATTAATACGACTCACTATAGGGAGACCCAAGCTGGCTAGCGTTTAAACTT
AAGCTTACCATGGTCCCCTCGGCTGGACAGCTCGCCCTGTTCGCTCTGGGTATTGTGTTGGCTGCGTGCC
AGGCCTTGGAGAACAGCACGTCCCCGCTGCGTACGATGGTGAGCAAGGGCGAGGAGCTGTTCACCGGGGT
GGTGCCCATCCTGGTCGAGCTGGACGGCGACGTAAACGGCCACAAGTTCAGCGTGTCCGGCGAGGGCGAG
GGCGATGCCACCTACGGCAAGCTGACCCTGAAGTTCATCTGCACCACCGGCAAGCTGCCCGTGCCCTGGC
CCACCCTCGTGACCACCCTGACCTACGGCGTGCAGTGCTTCAGCCGCTACCCCGACCACATGAAGCAGCA
CGACTTCTTCAAGTCCGCCATGCCCGAAGGCTACGTCCAGGAGCGCACCATCTTCTTCAAGGACGACGGC
AACTACAAGACCCGCGCCGAGGTGAAGTTCGAGGGCGACACCCTGGTGAACCGCATCGAGCTGAAGGGCA
TCGACTTCAAGGAGGACGGCAACATCCTGGGGCACAAGCTGGAGTACAACTACAACAGCCACAACGTCTA
TATCATGGCCGACAAGCAGAAGAACGGCATCAAGGTGAACTTCAAGATCCGCCACAACATCGAGGACGGC
AGCGTGCAGCTCGCCGACCACTACCAGCAGAACACCCCCATCGGCGACGGCCCCGTGCTGCTGCCCGACA
ACCACTACCTGAGCACCCAGTCCGCCCTGAGCAAAGACCCCAACGAGAAGCGCGATCACATGGTCCTGCT
GGAGTTCGTGACCGCCGCCGGGATCACTCTCGGCATGGACGAGCTGTACAAGTCCGGCCGGACTCAGGGA
GCAGAATTCTCAGGATCCCATAGCCATCATGGTAATCGTCAGGATCGTGGTGGTAATAGCGGTAATGTGC
TGAATATGCGCAGCAACAATAACAACTTCAACAATATCCCGAGCCGCTATAATCTGTATGATAAGAAACT
GGATCTGGATCTGTATGAAAATCGCAATGATAGCACCACCAAAGAACTGATTAAAAAACTGGCCGAGATC
AATAAGTGCGAAAATGAAATTAGCGTGAAATATTGCGATCACATGATTCATGAAGAAATTCCGCTGAAAA
CCTGCACCAAAGAAAAGACCCGTAATCTGTGTTGTGCAGTGAGCGATTATTGCATGAGCTATTTTACCTA
TGATAGCGAAGAATATTACAACTGCACCAAACGCGAATTTGATGATCCGAGCTATACCTGCTTTCGTAAA
GAGGCATTTAGCAGCATGATCATTATTGCCGGTGCCGGTGTTCTGTTCATCATTCTGGTGATTCTGGGTG
CAAGCCAGGCAAAATATCAGCGCCTGGAGAAAATCAACAAGAACAAGATTGAGAAAAACGTGAATGATTA
CAAGGACGATGACGATAAGTAGGCGGCCGCATAATCTAGAGGGCCCGTTTAAACCCGCTGATCAGCCTCG
ACTGTGCCTTCTAGTTGCCAGCCATCTGTTGTTTGCCCCTCCCCCGTGCCTTCCTTGACCCTGGAAGGTG
CCACTCCCACTGTCCTTTCCTAATAAAATGAGGAAATTGCATCGCATTGTCTGAGTAGGTGTCATTCTAT
TCTGGGGGGTGGGGTGGGGCAGGACAGCAAGGGGGAGGATTGGGAAGACAATAGCAGGCATGCTGGGGAT
GCGGTGGGCTCTATGGCTTCTGAGGCGGAAAGAACCAGCTGGGGCTCTAGGGGGTATCCCC
[124 nt withheld, positions 2652-2775]
C
[91 nt withheld, positions 2777-2867]
A
[49 nt withheld, positions 2869-2917]
CCTTTGACGTTGGAGTCCACGTTCTTT
[37 nt withheld, positions 2945-2981]
ACCCTATCTCGGTCTATTCTTTTGATTTATAAGGGATTTTGCCGATTTCGGCCTATTGGTTAAAAAATGA
GCTGATTTAACAAAAATTTAACGCGAATTAATTCTGTGGAATGTGTGTCAGTTAGGGTGTGGAAAGTCCC
CAGGCTCCCCAGCAGGCAGAAGTATGCAAAGCATGCATCTCAATTAGTCAGCAACCAGGTGTGGAAAGTC
CCCAGGCTCCCCAGCAGGCAGAAGTATGCAAAGCATGCATCTCAATTAGTCAGCAACCATAGTCCCGCCC
CTAACTCCGCCCATCCCGCCCCTAACTCCGCCCAGTTCCGCCCATTCTCCGCCCCATGGCTGACTAATTT
TTTTTATTTATGCAGAGGCCGAGGCCGCCTCTGCCTCTGAGCTATTCCAGAAGTAGTGAGGAGGCTTTTT
TGGAGGCCTAGGCTTTTGCAAAAAGCTCCCGGGAGCTTGTATATCCATTTTCGGATCTGATCAAGAGACA
GGATGAGGATCGTTTCGCATGATTGAACAAGATGGATTGCACGCAGGTTCTCCGGCCGCTTGGGTGGAGA
GGCTATTCGGCTATGACTGGGCACAACAGACAATCGGCTGCTCTGATGCCGCCGTGTTCCGGCTGTCAGC
GCAGGGGCGCCCGGTTCTTTTTGTCAAGACCGACCTGTCCGGTGCCCTGAATGAACTGCAGGACGAGGCA
GCGCGGCTATCGTGGCTGGCCACGACGGGCGTTCCTTGCGCAGCTGTGCTCGACGTTGTCACTGAAGCGG
GAAGGGACTGGCTGCTATTGGGCGAAGTGCCGGGGCAGGATCTCCTGTCATCTCACCTTGCTCCTGCCGA
GAAAGTATCCATCATGGCTGATGCAATGCGGCGGCTGCATACGCTTGATCCGGCTACCTGCCCATTCGAC
CACCAAGCGAAACATCGCATCGAGCGAGCACGTACTCGGATGGAAGCCGGTCTTGTCGATCAGGATGATC
TGGACGAAGAGCATCAGGGGCTCGCGCCAGCCGAACTGTTCGCCAGGCTCAAGGCGCGCATGCCCGACGG
CGAGGATCTCGTCGTGACCCATGGCGATGCCTGCTTGCCGAATATCATGGTGGAAAATGGCCGCTTTTCT
GGATTCATCGACTGTGGCCGGCTGGGTGTGGCGGACCGCTATCAGGACATAGCGTTGGCTACCCGTGATA
TTGCTGAAGAGCTTGGCGGCGAATGGGCTGACCGCTTCCTCGTGCTTTACGGTATCGCCGCTCCCGATTC
GCAGCGCATCGCCTTCTATCGCCTTCTTGACGAGTTCTTCTGAGCGGGACTCTGGGGTTCGAAATGACCG
ACCAAGCGACGCCCAACCTGCCATCACGAGATTTCGATTCCACCGCCGCCTTCTATGAAAGGTTGGGCTT
CGGAATCGTTTTCCGGGACGCCGGCTGGATGATCCTCCAGCGCGGGGATCTCATGCTGGAGTTCTTCGCC
CACCCCAACTTGTTTATTGCAGCTTATAATGGTTACAAATAAAGCAATAGCATCACAAATTTCACAAATA
AAGCATTTTTTTCACTGCATTCTAGTTGTGGTTTGTCCAAACTCATCAATGTATCTTATCATGTCTGTAT
ACCGTCGACCTCTAGCTAGAGCTTGGCGTAATCATGGTCATAGCTGTTTCCTGTGTGAAATTGTTATCCG
CTCACAATTCCACACAACATACGAGCCGGAAGCATAAAGTGTAAAGCCTGGGGTGCCTAATGAGTGAGCT
AACTCACATTAATTGCGTTGCGCTCACTGCCCGCTTTCCAGTCGGGAAACCTGTCGTGCCAGCTGCATTA
ATGAATCGGCCAACGCGCGGGGAGAGGCGGTTTGCGTATTGGGCGCTCTTCCGCTTCCTCGCTCACTGAC
TCGCTGCGCTCGGTCGTTCGGCTGCGGCGAGCGGTATCAGCTCACTCAAAGGCGGTAATACGGTTATCCA
CAGAATCAGGGGATAACGCAGGAAAGAACATGTGAGCAAAAGGCCAGCAAAAGGCCAGGAACCGTAAAAA
GGCCGCGTTGCTGGCGTTTTTCCATAGGCTCCGCCCCCCTGACGAGCATCACAAAAATCGACGCTCAAGT
CAGAGGTGGCGAAACCCGACAGGACTATAAAGATACCAGGCGTTTCCCCCTGGAAGCTCCCTCGTGCGCT
CTCCTGTTCCGACCCTGCCGCTTACCGGATACCTGTCCGCCTTTCTCCCTTCGGGAAGCGTGGCGCTTTC
TCATAGCTCACGCTGTAGGTATCTCAGTTCGGTGTAGGTCGTTCGCTCCAAGCTGGGCTGTGTGCACGAA
CCCCCCGTTCAGCCCGACCGCTGCGCCTTATCCGGTAACTATCGTCTTGAGTCCAACCCGGTAAGACACG
ACTTATCGCCACTGGCAGCAGCCACTGGTAACAGGATTAGCAGAGCGAGGTATGTAGGCGGTGCTACAGA
GTTCTTGAAGTGGTGGCCTAACTACGGCTACACTAGAAGAACAGTATTTGGTATCTGCGCTCTGCTGAAG
CCAGTTACCTTCGGAAAAAGAGTTGGTAGCTCTTGATCCGGCAAACAAACCACCGCTGGTAGCGGTGGTT
TTTTTGTTTGCAAGCAGCAGATTACGCGCAGAAAAAAAGGATCTCAAGAAGATCCTTTGATCTTTTCTAC
GGGGTCTGACGCTCAGTGGAACGAAAACTCACGTTAAGGGATTTTGGTCATGAGATTATCAAAAAGGATC
TTCACCTAGATCCTTTTAAATTAAAAATGAAGTTTTAAATCAATCTAAAGTATATATGAGTAAACTTGGT
CTGACAGTTACCAATGCTTAATCAGTGAGGCACCTATCTCAGCGATCTGTCTATTTCGTTCATCCATAGT
TGCCTGACTCCCCGTCGTGTAGATAACTACGATACGGGAGGGCTTACCATCTGGCCCCAGTGCTGCAATG
ATACCGCGAGACCCACGCTCACCGGCTCCAGATTTATCAGCAATAAACCAGCCAGCCGGAAGGGCCGAGC
GCAGAAGTGGTCCTGCAACTTTATCCGCCTCCATCCAGTCTATTAATTGTTGCCGGGAAGCTAGAGTAAG
TAGTTCGCCAGTTAATAGTTTGCGCAACGTTGTTGCCATTGCTACAGGCATCGTGGTGTCACGCTCGTCG
TTTGGTATGGCTTCATTCAGCTCCGGTTCCCAACGATCAAGGCGAGTTACATGATCCCCCATGTTGTGCA
AAAAAGCGGTTAGCTCCTTCGGTCCTCCGATCGTTGTCAGAAGTAAGTTGGCCGCAGTGTTATCACTCAT
GGTTATGGCAGCACTGCATAATTCTCTTACTGTCATGCCATCCGTAAGATGCTTTTCTGTGACTGGTGAG
TACTCAACCAAGTCATTCTGAGAATAGTGTATGCGGCGACCGAGTTGCTCTTGCCCGGCGTCAATACGGG
ATAATACCGCGCCACATAGCAGAACTTTAAAAGTGCTCATCATTGGAAAACGTTCTTCGGGGCGAAAACT
CTCAAGGATCTTACCGCTGTTGAGATCCAGTTCGATGTAACCCACTCGTGCACCCAACTGATCTTCAGCA
TCTTTTACTTTCACCAGCGTTTCTGGGTGAGCAAAAACAGGAAGGCAAAATGCCGCAAAAAAGGGAATAA
GGGCGACACGGAAATGTTGAATACTCATACTCTTCCTTTTTCAATATTATTGAAGCATTTATCAGGGTTA
TTGTCTCATGAGCGGATACATATTTGAATGTATTTAGAAAAATAAACAAATAGGGGTTCCGCGCACATTT
CCCCGAAAAGTGCCACCTGACGTC
Features (pLannotate 1.2.2; 22 found; start..end, strand, type, name):
     28..80      -  misc_feature   bom (fragment): basis of mobility region from pBR322
    235..614     +  enhancer       CMV enhancer: human cytomegalovirus immediate early enhancer
    615..818     +  promoter       CMV promoter: human cytomegalovirus (CMV) immediate early promoter
    814..847     +  LTR            5' LTR (truncated) (fragment): truncated 5' long terminal repeat (LTR) from HIV-1
    863..881     +  promoter       T7 promoter: promoter for bacteriophage T7 RNA polymerase
    920..1009    +  CDS            TGFA (fragment): TGFA_HUMAN - Experimental evidence at protein level: Swiss-Prot protein existence level 1. TGF alpha is a mitogenic polypeptide that is able to bind to the EGF receptor/EGFR and to act synergistically with TGF beta to promote anchorage-independent cell proliferation in soft agar. From Homo sapiens (Human).
   1016..1732    +  CDS            EGFP: EGFP is a basic (constitutively fluorescent) green fluorescent protein published in 1996, derived from Aequorea victoria. It is reported to be a rapidly-maturing weak dimer with moderate acid sensitivity.
   1715..2191    +  CDS            EBA1_PLAFC (fragment): Experimental evidence at protein level: Swiss-Prot protein existence level 1. Binds to host erythrocytes; may act as bridge between erythrocytes and merozoites. From Plasmodium falciparum (isolate Camp / Malaysia).
   2382..2606    +  polyA_signal   bGH poly(A) signal: bovine growth hormone polyadenylation signal
   2610..2631    +  promoter       SV40 promoter (fragment): SV40 enhancer and early promoter
   2652..3080    +  rep_origin     f1 ori (sequence partly withheld): f1 bacteriophage origin of replication; arrow indicates direction of (+) strand synthesis
   3094..3423    +  promoter       SV40 promoter: SV40 enhancer and early promoter
   3490..4281    +  CDS            neo: KKA2_KLEPN - Also known as kan, nptII. Experimental evidence at protein level: Swiss-Prot protein existence level 1. Resistance to kanamycin, neomycin, paromomycin, ribostamycin, butirosin and gentamicin B. From Klebsiella pneumoniae.
   4305..4463    +  CDS            ble (fragment): BLE_KLEPN - Experimental evidence at protein level: Swiss-Prot protein existence level 1. Binding protein with a strong affinity to the bleomycin family of antibiotics. Binds to CL990; an antimitotic-antibiotic compound. From Klebsiella pneumoniae.
   4458..4579    +  polyA_signal   SV40 poly(A) signal: SV40 polyadenylation signal
   4652..4668    -  protein_bind   lac operator: The lac repressor binds to the lac operator to inhibit transcription in E. coli. This inhibition can be relieved by adding lactose or isopropyl-β-D-thiogalactopyranoside (IPTG). lac repressor encoded by lacI
   4676..4706    -  promoter       lac promoter: promoter for the E. coli lac operon
   4721..4742    -  protein_bind   CAP binding site: CAP binding activates transcription in the presence of cAMP. E. coli catabolite activator protein
   4755..4847    -  CDS            lacI (fragment): lac repressor; lacI; The lac repressor binds to the lac operator to inhibit transcription in E. coli. This inhibition can be relieved by adding lactose or isopropyl-β-D-thiogalactopyranoside (IPTG).
   5030..5618    -  rep_origin     ori: high-copy-number ColE1/pMB1/pBR322/pUC origin of replication
   5789..6649    -  CDS            AmpR: β-lactamase; bla; confers resistance to ampicillin, carbenicillin, and related antibiotics
   6650..6754    -  promoter       AmpR promoter: bla
