[The description below was written by a language model from this plasmid's Addgene catalogue record and pLannotate feature annotations shown in this document.]
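Description:
pcDNA-GFP-EBA175-Flag(P1424I/Y1425I/Y1426I) is a mammalian expression plasmid built on the pcDNA3.1 backbone. It is propagated in E. coli through a high-copy ColE1/pUC-type origin with ampicillin selection (AmpR under its own bla promoter). The backbone also carries an f1 origin and an SV40 early promoter–driven neo cassette with an SV40 poly(A) signal, which can provide G418 selection in mammalian cells. The short HIV-1 LTR, lacI, ble and extra SV40 promoter hits in the table are small fragments, most likely incidental matches to backbone sequence rather than functional parts.

The payload is transcribed from the CMV enhancer/promoter and terminated by the bGH polyadenylation signal, with a T7 promoter just upstream of the coding region. The open reading frame begins with the signal peptide of human TGF-alpha (residues 1–32), which directs the protein into the secretory pathway. This is followed by EGFP, then a synthetic segment encoding residues 1284–1462 of the Plasmodium falciparum erythrocyte-binding antigen EBA175, cloned between BamHI and NotI. A C-terminal Flag tag is listed in the catalogue, although it is not annotated separately in the feature table. The fragment carries substitutions at positions 1424–1426. The record is inconsistent about the first of these: the plasmid name gives P1424I, the purpose line gives P1424A, and the mutation field omits the replacement residue, while Y1425I and Y1426I agree throughout.

The associated publication concerns parasite-selective rhomboid protease inhibitors. The dual-tagged protein is therefore presumably a substrate variant for cleavage assays in transfected cells, though the record does not state this explicitly. The sequenced record (6,785 nt) is longer than the catalogued total size of 6,040 bp.
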