Addgene plasmid #154977: pcDNA-GFP-EBA175-Flag(P1424I/Y1425I/Y1426I)
Purpose: Expresses N-terminally GFP-tagged and C-terminally Flag-tagged EBA175 P1424A/Y1425I/Y1426I variant (residues 1284-1462) from pcDNA3.1
Depositing lab: Sinisa Urban. Depositing organization: Johns Hopkins University and School of Medicine. Publication: Designed Parasite-Selective Rhomboid Inhibitors Block Invasion and Clear Blood-Stage Malaria. Gandhi S, Baker RP, Cho S, Stanchev S, Strisovsky K, Urban S. Cell Chem Biol. 2020 Aug 31. pii: S2451-9456(20)30333-0. doi: 10.1016/j.chembiol.2020.08.011. PubMed 32888502.
Backbone
  Vector backbone: pcDNA3.1
  Backbone manufacturer: Invitrogen
  Backbone size w/o insert (bp): 5500
  Total vector size (bp): 6040
  Vector type: Mammalian Expression
Growth in bacteria
  Bacterial resistance: Ampicillin, 100 μg/mL
  Growth temperature: 37°C
  Growth strain: DH5alpha
  Copy number: High Copy
Gene/Insert
  Gene/Insert name: PfEBA175
  Species: Synthetic
  Insert size (bp): 537
  Mutation: P1424/Y1425I/Y1426I; insert codes for EBA175 residues 1284 to 1462
  Promoter: CMV
  Tag / fusion protein: signal peptide (residues 1 to 32) from TGF alpha (N terminal on insert); GFP (N terminal on insert); Flag (C terminal on insert)
  Cloning method: Restriction Enzyme; 5′ cloning site BamHI (not destroyed); 3′ cloning site NotI (not destroyed)
  Sequencing primers: 5′ T7 forward; 3′ BGH reverse
Terms and licenses: Academic/Nonprofit Terms; Industry Terms: Not Available to Industry
How to cite: pcDNA-GFP-EBA175-Flag(P1424I/Y1425I/Y1426I) was a gift from Sinisa Urban (Addgene plasmid # 154977 ; http://n2t.net/addgene:154977 ; RRID:Addgene_154977)
